>Addgene plasmid #42541 | shYAP1 # 2 | addgene full sequence | sequence record 245930 | Addgene NGS Result
GTGGCGCCCGAACAGGGACTTGAAAGCGAAAGGGAAACCAGAGGAGCTCTCTCGACGCAGGACTCGGCTT
GCTGAAGCGCGCACGGCAAGAGGCGAGGGGCGGCGACTGGTGAGTACGCCAAAAATTTTGACTAGCGGAG
GCTAGAAGGAGAGAGATGGGTGCGAGAGCGTCAGTATTAAGCGGGGGAGAATTAGATCGCGATGGGAAAA
AATTCGGTTAAGGCCAGGGGGAAAGAAAAAATATAAATTAAAACATATAGTATGGGCAAGCAGGGAGCTA
GAACGATTCGCAGTTAATCCTGGCCTGTTAGAAACATCAGAAGGCTGTAGACAAATACTGGGACAGCTAC
AACCATCCCTTCAGACAGGATCAGAAGAACTTAGATCATTATATAATACAGTAGCAACCCTCTATTGTGT
GCATCAAAGGATAGAGATAAAAGACACCAAGGAAGCTTTAGACAAGATAGAGGAAGAGCAAAACAAAAGT
AAGACCACCGCACAGCAAGCGGCCGCTGATCTTCAGACCTGGAGGAGGAGATATGAGGGACAATTGGAGA
AGTGAATTATATAAATATAAAGTAGTAAAAATTGAACCATTAGGAGTAGCACCCACCAAGGCAAAGAGAA
GAGTGGTGCAGAGAGAAAAAAGAGCAGTGGGAATAGGAGCTTTGTTCCTTGGGTTCTTGGGAGCAGCAGG
AAGCACTATGGGCGCAGCGTCAATGACGCTGACGGTACAGGCCAGACAATTATTGTCTGGTATAGTGCAG
CAGCAGAACAATTTGCTGAGGGCTATTGAGGCGCAACAGCATCTGTTGCAACTCACAGTCTGGGGCATCA
AGCAGCTCCAGGCAAGAATCCTGGCTGTGGAAAGATACCTAAAGGATCAACAGCTCCTGGGGATTTGGGG
TTGCTCTGGAAAACTCATTTGCACCACTGCTGTGCCTTGGAATGCTAGTTGGAGTAATAAATCTCTGGAA
CAGATTTGGAATCACACGACCTGGATGGAGTGGGACAGAGAAATTAACAATTACACAAGCTTAATACACT
CCTTAATTGAAGAATCGCAAAACCAGCAAGAAAAGAATGAACAAGAATTATTGGAATTAGATAAATGGGC
AAGTTTGTGGAATTGGTTTAACATAACAAATTGGCTGTGGTATATAAAATTATTCATAATGATAGTAGGA
GGCTTGGTAGGTTTAAGAATAGTTTTTGCTGTACTTTCTATAGTGAATAGAGTTAGGCAGGGATATTCAC
CATTATCGTTTCAGACCCACCTCCCAACCCCGAGGGGACCCGACAGGCCCGAAGGAATAGAAGAAGAAGG
TGGAGAGAGAGACAGAGACAGATCCATTCGATTAGTGAACGGATCTCGACGGTATCGATCACGAGACTAG
CCTCGAGCGGCCGCCCCCTTCACCGAGGGCCTATTTCCCATGATTCCTTCATATTTGCATATACGATACA
AGGCTGTTAGAGAGATAATTGGAATTAATTTGACTGTAAACACAAAGATATTAGTACAAAATACGTGACG
TAGAAAGTAATAATTTCTTGGGTAGTTTGCAGTTTTAAAATTATGTTTTAAAATGGACTATCATATGCTT
ACCGTAACTTGAAAGTATTTCGATTTCTTGGCTTTATATATCTTGTGGAAAGGACGAAACACCGGCCCAG
TTAAATGTTCACCAATCTCGAGATTGGTGAACATTTAACTGGGTTTTTGAATTCTCGACCTCGAGACAAA
TGGCAGTATTCATCCACAATTTTAAAAGAAAAGGGGGGATTGGGGGGTACAGTGCAGGGGAAAGAATAGT
AGACATAATAGCAACAGACATACAAACTAAAGAATTACAAAAACAAATTACAAAAATTCAAAATTTTCGG
GTTTATTACAGGGACAGCAGAGATCCACTTTGGCCGCGGCTCGAGGGGGTTGGGGTTGCGCCTTTTCCAA
GGCAGCCCTGGGTTTGCGCAGGGACGCGGCTGCTCTGGGCGTGGTTCCGGGAAACGCAGCGGCGCCGACC
CTGGGTCTCGCACATTCTTCACGTCCGTTCGCAGCGTCACCCGGATCTTCGCCGCTACCCTTGTGGGCCC
CCCGGCGACGCTTCCTGCTCCGCCCCTAAGTCGGGAAGGTTCCTTGCGGTTCGCGGCGTGCCGGACGTGA
CAAACGGAAGCCGCACGTCTCACTAGTACCCTCGCAGACGGACAGCGCCAGGGAGCAATGGCAGCGCGCC
GACCGCGATGGGCTGTGGCCAATAGCGGCTGCTCAGCAGGGCGCGCCGAGAGCAGCGGCCGGGAAGGGGC
GGTGCGGGAGGCGGGGTGTGGGGCGGTAGTGTGGGCCCTGTTCCTGCCCGCGCGGTGTTCCGCATTCTGC
AAGCCTCCGGAGCGCACGTCGGCAGTCGGCTCCCTCGTTGACCGAATCACCGACCTCTCTCCCCAGGGGG
ATCCACCGGAGCTTACCATGACCGAGTACAAGCCCACGGTGCGCCTCGCCACCCGCGACGACGTCCCCAG
GGCCGTACGCACCCTCGCCGCCGCGTTCGCCGACTACCCCGCCACGCGCCACACCGTCGATCCGGACCGC
CACATCGAGCGGGTCACCGAGCTGCAAGAACTCTTCCTCACGCGCGTCGGGCTCGACATCGGCAAGGTGT
GGGTCGCGGACGACGGCGCCGCGGTGGCGGTCTGGACCACGCCGGAGAGCGTCGAAGCGGGGGCGGTGTT
CGCCGAGATCGGCCCGCGCATGGCCGAGTTGAGCGGTTCCCGGCTGGCCGCGCAGCAACAGATGGAAGGC
CTCCTGGCGCCGCACCGGCCCAAGGAGCCCGCGTGGTTCCTGGCCACCGTCGGCGTCTCGCCCGACCACC
AGGGCAAGGGTCTGGGCAGCGCCGTCGTGCTCCCCGGAGTGGAGGCGGCCGAGCGCGCCGGGGTGCCCGC
CTTCCTGGAGACCTCCGCGCCCCGCAACCTCCCCTTCTACGAGCGGCTCGGCTTCACCGTCACCGCCGAC
GTCGAGGTGCCCGAAGGACCGCGCACCTGGTGCATGACCCGCAAGCCCGGTGCCTGACGCCCGCCCCACG
ACCCGCAGCGCCCGACCGAAAGGAGCGCACGACCCCATGCATCGGTACCTTTAAGACCAATGACTTACAA
GGCAGCTGTAGATCTTAGCCACTTTTTAAAAGAAAAGGGGGGACTGGAAGGGCTAATTCACTCCCAACGA
AGACAAGATCTGCTTTTTGCTTGTACTGGGTCTCTCTGGTTAGACCAGATCTGAGCCTGGGAGCTCTCTG
GCTAACTAGGGAACCCACTGCTTAAGCCTCAATAAAGCTTGCCTTGAGTGCTTCAAGTAGTGTGTGCCCG
TCTGTTGTGTGACTCTGGTAACTAGAGATCCCTCAGACCCTTTTAGTCAGTGTGGAAAATCTCTAGCAGT
AGTAGTTCATGTCATCTTATTATTCAGTATTTATAACTTGCAAAGAAATGAATATCAGAGAGTGAGAGGA
ACTTGTTTATTGCAGCTTATAATGGTTACAAATAAAGCAATAGCATCACAAATTTCACAAATAAAGCATT
TTTTTCACTGCATTCTAGTTGTGGTTTGTCCAAACTCATCAATGTATCTTATCATGTCTGGCTCTAGCTA
TCCCGCCCCTAACTCCGCCCATCCCGCCCCTAACTCCGCCCAGTTCCGCCCATTCTCCGCCCCATGGCTG
ACTAATTTTTTTTATTTATGCAGAGGCCGAGGCCGCCTCGGCCTCTGAGCTATTCCAGAAGTAGTGAGGA
GGCTTTTTTGGAGGCCTAGGGACGTACCCAATTCGCCCTATAGTGAGTCGTATTACGCGCGCTCACTGGC
CGTCGTTTTACAACGTCGTGACTGGGAAAACCCTGGCGTTACCCAACTTAATCGCCTTGCAGCACATCCC
CCTTTCGCCAGCTGGCGTAATAGCGAAGAGGCCCGCACCGATCGCCCTTCCCAACAGTTGCGCAGCCTGA
ATGGCGAATGGG
[124 nt withheld, positions 4003-4126]
C
[91 nt withheld, positions 4128-4218]
A
[49 nt withheld, positions 4220-4268]
CCTTTGACGTTGGAGTCCACGTTCTTT
[37 nt withheld, positions 4296-4332]
ACCCTATCTCGGTCTATTCTTTTGATTTATAAGGGATTTTGCCGATTTCGGCCTATTGGTTAAAAAATGA
GCTGATTTAACAAAAATTTAACGCGAATTTTAACAAAATATTAACGCTTACAATTTAGGTGGCACTTTTC
GGGGAAATGTGCGCGGAACCCCTATTTGTTTATTTTTCTAAATACATTCAAATATGTATCCGCTCATGAG
ACAATAACCCTGATAAATGCTTCAATAATATTGAAAAAGGAAGAGTATGAGTATTCAACATTTCCGTGTC
GCCCTTATTCCCTTTTTTGCGGCATTTTGCCTTCCTGTTTTTGCTCACCCAGAAACGCTGGTGAAAGTAA
AAGATGCTGAAGATCAGTTGGGTGCACGAGTGGGTTACATCGAACTGGATCTCAACAGCGGTAAGATCCT
TGAGAGTTTTCGCCCCGAAGAACGTTTTCCAATGATGAGCACTTTTAAAGTTCTGCTATGTGGCGCGGTA
TTATCCCGTATTGACGCCGGGCAAGAGCAACTCGGTCGCCGCATACACTATTCTCAGAATGACTTGGTTG
AGTACTCACCAGTCACAGAAAAGCATCTTACGGATGGCATGACAGTAAGAGAATTATGCAGTGCTGCCAT
AACCATGAGTGATAACACTGCGGCCAACTTACTTCTGACAACGATCGGAGGACCGAAGGAGCTAACCGCT
TTTTTGCACAACATGGGGGATCATGTAACTCGCCTTGATCGTTGGGAACCGGAGCTGAATGAAGCCATAC
CAAACGACGAGCGTGACACCACGATGCCTGTAGCAATGGCAACAACGTTGCGCAAACTATTAACTGGCGA
ACTACTTACTCTAGCTTCCCGGCAACAATTAATAGACTGGATGGAGGCGGATAAAGTTGCAGGACCACTT
CTGCGCTCGGCCCTTCCGGCTGGCTGGTTTATTGCTGATAAATCTGGAGCCGGTGAGCGTGGGTCTCGCG
GTATCATTGCAGCACTGGGGCCAGATGGTAAGCCCTCCCGTATCGTAGTTATCTACACGACGGGGAGTCA
GGCAACTATGGATGAACGAAATAGACAGATCGCTGAGATAGGTGCCTCACTGATTAAGCATTGGTAACTG
TCAGACCAAGTTTACTCATATATACTTTAGATTGATTTAAAACTTCATTTTTAATTTAAAAGGATCTAGG
TGAAGATCCTTTTTGATAATCTCATGACCAAAATCCCTTAACGTGAGTTTTCGTTCCACTGAGCGTCAGA
CCCCGTAGAAAAGATCAAAGGATCTTCTTGAGATCCTTTTTTTCTGCGCGTAATCTGCTGCTTGCAAACA
AAAAAACCACCGCTACCAGCGGTGGTTTGTTTGCCGGATCAAGAGCTACCAACTCTTTTTCCGAAGGTAA
CTGGCTTCAGCAGAGCGCAGATACCAAATACTGTTCTTCTAGTGTAGCCGTAGTTAGGCCACCACTTCAA
GAACTCTGTAGCACCGCCTACATACCTCGCTCTGCTAATCCTGTTACCAGTGGCTGCTGCCAGTGGCGAT
AAGTCGTGTCTTACCGGGTTGGACTCAAGACGATAGTTACCGGATAAGGCGCAGCGGTCGGGCTGAACGG
GGGGTTCGTGCACACAGCCCAGCTTGGAGCGAACGACCTACACCGAACTGAGATACCTACAGCGTGAGCT
ATGAGAAAGCGCCACGCTTCCCGAAGGGAGAAAGGCGGACAGGTATCCGGTAAGCGGCAGGGTCGGAACA
GGAGAGCGCACGAGGGAGCTTCCAGGGGGAAACGCCTGGTATCTTTATAGTCCTGTCGGGTTTCGCCACC
TCTGACTTGAGCGTCGATTTTTGTGATGCTCGTCAGGGGGGCGGAGCCTATGGAAAAACGCCAGCAACGC
GGCCTTTTTACGGTTCCTGGCCTTTTGCTGGCCTTTTGCTCACATGTTCTTTCCTGCGTTATCCCCTGAT
TCTGTGGATAACCGTATTACCGCCTTTGAGTGAGCTGATACCGCTCGCCGCAGCCGAACGACCGAGCGCA
GCGAGTCAGTGAGCGAGGAAGCGGAAGAGCGCCCAATACGCAAACCGCCTCTCCCCGCGCGTTGGCCGAT
TCATTAATGCAGCTGGCACGACAGGTTTCCCGACTGGAAAGCGGGCAGTGAGCGCAACGCAATTAATGTG
AGTTAGCTCACTCATTAGGCACCCCAGGCTTTACACTTTATGCTTCCGGCTCGTATGTTGTGTGGAATTG
TGAGCGGATAACAATTTCACACAGGAAACAGCTATGACCATGATTACGCCAAGCGCGCAATTAACCCTCA
CTAAAGGGAACAAAAGCTGGAGCTGCAAGCTTAATGTAGTCTTATGCAATACTCTTGTAGTCTTGCAACA
TGGTAACGATGAGTTAGCAACATGCCTTACAAGGAGAGAAAAAGCACCGTGCATGCCGATTGGTGGAAGT
AAGGTGGTACGATCGTGCCTTATTAGGAAGGCAACAGACGGGTCTGACATGGATTGGACGAACCACTGAA
TTGCCGCATTGCAGAGATATTGTATTTAAGTGCCTAGCTCGATACATAAACGGGTCTCTCTGGTTAGACC
AGATCTGAGCCTGGGAGCTCTCTGGCTAACTAGGGAACCCACTGCTTAAGCCTCAATAAAGCTTGCCTTG
AGTGCTTCAAGTAGTGTGTGCCCGTCTGTTGTGTGACTCTGGTAACTAGAGATCCCTCAGACCCTTTTAG
TCAGTGTGGAAAATCTCTAGCA
