[The description below was written by a language model from this plasmid's Addgene catalogue record and the feature table of its GenBank file.]
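Description:
shYAP1 # 2 is a lentiviral RNAi plasmid built on the pLKO.1 backbone from the RNAi Consortium (TRC), with a listed backbone size of about 8 kb. It carries a short hairpin RNA directed against human YAP1, the transcriptional co-activator also known as YAP or YAP65, and corresponds to one clone from the TRC shRNA collection. The hairpin oligonucleotide was inserted by restriction cloning between the AgeI and EcoRI sites. The AgeI site was destroyed in the process and the EcoRI site was retained. In bacteria the plasmid is maintained at high copy number under ampicillin selection, and a recombination-deficient strain is recommended, as is usual for lentiviral vectors containing repeated LTR sequences. In mammalian cells, puromycin resistance allows selection of stably transduced populations.

The sequence record held for this plasmid covers only a 58 bp synthetic fragment with no annotated features, a length consistent with the hairpin insert alone, so the backbone elements are not documented here. The promoter driving the shRNA is not stated in the record either. pLKO.1 vectors generally use a human U6 Pol III promoter for the hairpin and a separate cassette for puromycin resistance, flanked by lentiviral LTRs and a packaging signal so that the vector RNA can be packaged into virus when helper plasmids are supplied.

The construct is intended for stable knockdown of YAP1 in human cells. The "# 2" in its name suggests it is one of several independent hairpins used to control for off-target effects. The associated publication examined the requirement for a YAP1 transcriptional complex in the survival and tumorigenicity of beta-catenin-driven cancers.
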