Addgene plasmid #42541: shYAP1 # 2
Depositing lab: William Hahn. Depositing organization: Dana-Farber Cancer Institute. Publication: beta-Catenin-Driven Cancers Require a YAP1 Transcriptional Complex for Survival and Tumorigenesis. Rosenbluh J, Nijhawan D, Cox AG, Li X, Neal JT, Schafer EJ, Zack TI, Wang X, Tsherniak A, Schinzel AC, Shao DD, Schumacher SE, Weir BA, Vazquez F, Cowley GS, Root DE, Mesirov JP, Beroukhim R, Kuo CJ, Goessling W, Hahn WC. Cell. 2012 Dec 21;151(7):1457-73. doi: 10.1016/j.cell.2012.11.026. Epub 2012 Dec 13. PubMed 23245941.
Backbone
  Vector backbone: pLKO.1
  Backbone manufacturer: TRC
  Backbone size w/o insert (bp): 8000
  Vector type: Mammalian Expression, Lentiviral, RNAi
  Selectable markers: Puromycin
Growth in bacteria
  Bacterial resistance: Ampicillin, 100 μg/mL
  Growth temperature: 37°C
  Growth strain: NEB Stable
  Copy number: High Copy
Gene/Insert
  Gene/Insert name: YAP1
  gRNA/shRNA sequence: CCCAGTTAAATGTTCACCAAT
  Species: H. sapiens (human)
  GenBank ID: NM_001130145
  Entrez Gene: YAP1 (a.k.a. COB1, YAP, YAP-1, YAP2, YAP65, YKI)
  Cloning method: Restriction Enzyme; 5′ cloning site Age1 (destroyed during cloning); 3′ cloning site EcoR1 (not destroyed)
  Sequencing primers: 5′ pLKOF; 3′ pLKOR
Resource information
  A portion of this plasmid was derived from a plasmid made by: The Broad RNAi consortium (TRC)
Terms and licenses: Academic/Nonprofit Terms; Industry Terms: Not Available to Industry
Depositor comments: TRCN0000107265
How to cite: shYAP1 # 2 was a gift from William Hahn (Addgene plasmid # 42541 ; http://n2t.net/addgene:42541 ; RRID:Addgene_42541)
