LOCUS       Exported 58 bp ds-DNA linear SYN 25-MAY-2021
DEFINITION  synthetic linear DNA
ACCESSION   .
VERSION     .
KEYWORDS    shYAP1 # 2
SOURCE      synthetic DNA construct
  ORGANISM  synthetic DNA construct
REFERENCE   1 (bases 1 to 58)
  AUTHORS   Rosenbluh J, Nijhawan D, Cox AG, Li X, Neal JT, Schafer EJ, Zack TI,
            Wang X, Tsherniak A, Schinzel AC, Shao DD, Schumacher SE, Weir BA,
            Vazquez F, Cowley GS, Root DE, Mesirov JP, Beroukhim R, Kuo CJ,
            Goessling W, Hahn WC
  TITLE     beta-Catenin-Driven Cancers Require a YAP1 Transcriptional Complex
            for Survival and Tumorigenesis.
  JOURNAL   Cell. 2012 Dec 21;151(7):1457-73. doi: 10.1016/j.cell.2012.11.026.
            Epub 2012 Dec 13.
  PUBMED    23245941
REFERENCE   2 (bases 1 to 58)
  AUTHORS   .
  TITLE     Direct Submission
  JOURNAL   Exported May 25, 2021 from SnapGene Server 1.1.58
            http://www.snapgene.com
FEATURES             Location/Qualifiers
     source          1..58
                     /organism="synthetic DNA construct"
                     /mol_type="other DNA"
ORIGIN
        1 ccggcccagt taaatgttca ccaatctcga gattggtgaa catttaactg ggtttttg
//
