>Addgene plasmid #42541 | shYAP1 # 2 | depositor partial sequence | sequence record 57413 | Target seq:
CCCAGTTAAATGTTCACCAAT
