>Addgene plasmid #42541 | shYAP1 # 2 | addgene partial sequence | sequence record 130191 | hU6-F 5'-GAGGGCCTATTTCCCATGATT-3'
GGCTGTTAGAGAGATAATTGGAATTAATTTGACTGTAAACACAAAGATATTAGTACAAAATACGTGACGT
AGAAAGTAATAATTTCTTGGGTAGTTTGCAGTTTTAAAATTATGTTTTAAAATGGACTATCATATGCTTA
CCGTAACTTGAAAGTATTTCGATTTCTTGGCTTTATATATCTTGTGGAAAGGACGAAACACCGGCCCAGT
TAAATGTTCACCAATCTCGAGATTGGTGAACATTTAACTGGGTTTTTGAATTCTCGACCTCGAGACAAAT
GGCAGTATTCATCCACAATTTTAAAAGAAAAGGGGGGATTGGGGGGTACAGTGCAGGGGAAAGAATAGTA
GACATAATAGCAACAGACATACAAACTAAAGAATTACAAAAACAAATTACAAAAATTCAAAATTTTCGGG
TTTATTACAGGGACAGCAGAGATCCACTTTGGCCGCGGCTCGAGGGGGTTGGGGTTGCGCCTTTTCCAAG
GCAGCCCTGGGTTTGCGCAGGGACGCGGCTGCTCTGGGCGTGGTTCCGGGAAACGCAGCGGCGCCGACCC
TGGGTCTCGCACATTCTTCACGTCCGTTCGCAGCGTCACCCGGATCTTCGCCGCTACCCTTGTGGGCCCC
CCGGCGACGCTTCCTGCTCCGCCCCTAAGTCGGGAAGGTTCCTTGCGGTTCGCGGCGTGCCGGACGTGAC
AAACGGAAGCCGCACGTC
